>Addgene plasmid #56499 | mWasabi-EB3-7 | depositor partial sequence | sequence record 87393 | insert sequence
GATCCGCTAGCGCTACCGGACTCAGATCTCGAGCTCAAGCTTCGAATTCTGCAGTCGACTGCCACCATGG
CCGTCAATGTGTACTCCACATCTGTGACCAGTGAAAATCTGAGTCGCCATGATATGCTTGCATGGGTCAA
CGACTCCCTGCACCTCAACTATACCAAGATAGAACAGCTTTGTTCAGGGGCAGCCTACTGCCAGTTCATG
GACATGCTCTTCCCCGGCTGTGTGCACTTGAGGAAAGTGAAGTTCCAGGCCAAACTAGAGCATGAATACA
TCCACAACTTCAAGGTGCTGCAAGCAGCTTTCAAGAAGATGGGTGTTGACAAAATCATTCCTGTAGAGAA
ATTAGTGAAAGGAAAATTCCAAGATAATTTTGAGTTTATTCAGTGGTTTAAGAAATTCTTTGACGCAAAC
TATGATGGAAAGGATTACAACCCTCTGCTGGCGCGGCAGGGCCAGGACGTAGCGCCACCTCCTAACCCAG
GTGATCAGATCTTCAACAAATCCAAGAAACTCATTGGCACAGCAGTTCCACAGAGGACGTCCCCCACAGG
CCCAAAAAACATGCAGACCTCTGGCCGGCTGAGCAATGTGGCCCCCCCCTGCATTCTCCGGAAGAATCCT
CCATCAGCCCGAAATGGCGGCCATGAGACTGATGCCCAAATTCTTGAACTCAACCAACAGCTGGTGGACT
TGAAGCTGACAGTGGATGGGCTGGAGAAGGAACGTGACTTCTACTTCAGCAAACTTCGTGACATCGAGCT
CATCTGCCAGGAGCATGAAAGTGAAAACAGCCCTGTTATCTCAGGCATCATTGGCATCCTCTATGCCACA
GAGGAAGGATTCGCACCCCCTGAGGACGATGAGATTGAAGAGCATCAACAAGAAGACCAGGACGAGTACC
TGGATCCACCGGTCGCCACCATGGTGAGCAAGGGCGAGGAGACCACAATGGGCGTAATCAAGCCCGACAT
GAAGATCAAGCTGAAGATGGAGGGCAACGTGAATGGCCACGCCTTCGTGATCGAGGGCGAGGGCGAGGGC
AAGCCCTACGACGGCACCAACACCATCAACCTGGAGGTGAAGGAGGGAGCCCCCCTGCCCTTCTCCTACG
ACATTCTGACCACCGCGTTCAGTTACGGCAACAGGGCCTTCACCAAGTACCCCGACGACATCCCCAACTA
CTTCAAGCAGTCCTTCCCCGAGGGCTACTCTTGGGAGCGCACCATGACCTTCGAGGACAAGGGCATCGTG
AAGGTGAAGTCCGACATCTCCATGGAGGAGGACTCCTTCATCTACGAGATACACCTCAAGGGCGAGAACT
TCCCCCCCAACGGCCCCGTGATGCAGAAGGAGACCACCGGCTGGGACGCCTCCACCGAGAGGATGTACGT
GCGCGACGGCGTGCTGAAGGGCGACGTCAAGATGAAGCTGCTGCTGGAGGGCGGCGGCCACCACCGCGTT
GACTTCAAGACCATCTACAGGGCCAAGAAGGCGGTGAAGCTGCCCGACTATCACTTTGTGGACCACCGCA
TCGAGATCCTGAACCACGACAAGGACTACAACAAGGTGACCGTTTACGAGATCGCCGTGGCCCGCAACTC
CACCGACGGCATGGACGAGCTGTACAAGTAAGCGGCCGCGACTCTAGATCATAATCAGCCATACCACATT
GTAGA
