>Addgene plasmid #56499 | mWasabi-EB3-7 | addgene partial sequence | sequence record 109727 | C-ter-GFP 5'-CTCCTCGCCCTTGCTCAC-3'
TGGTCTTCTTGTTGATGCTCTTCAATCTCATCGTCCTCAGGGGGTGCGAATCCTTCCTCTGTGGCATAGA
GGATGCCAATGATGCCTGAGATAACAGGGCTGTTTTCACTTTCATGCTCCTGGCAGATGAGCTCGATGTC
ACGAAGTTTGCTGAAGTAGAAGTCACGTTCCTTCTCCAGCCCATCCACTGTCAGCTTCAAGTCCACCAGC
TGTTGGTTGAGTTCAAGAATTTGGGCATCAGTCTCATGGCCGCCATTTCGGGCTGATGGAGGATTCTTCC
GGAGAATGCAGGGGGGGGCCACATTGCTCAGCCGGCCAGAGGTCTGCATGTTTTTTGGGCCTGTGGGGGA
CGTCCTCTGTGGAACTGCTGTGCCAATGAGTTTCTTGGATTTGTTGAAGATCTGATCACCTGGGTTAGGA
GGTGGCGCTACGTCCTGGCCCTGCCGCGCCAGCAGAGGGTTGTAATCCTTTCCATCATAGTTTGCGTCAA
AGAATTTCTTAAACCACTGAATAAACTCAAAATTATCTTGGAATTTTCCTTTCACTAATTTCTCTACAGG
AATGATTTTGTCAACACCCATCTTCTTGAAAGCTGCTTGCAGCACCTTGAAGTTGTGGATGTATTCATGC
TCTAGTTTGGCCTGGAACTTCACTTTCCTCAAGTGCACACAGCCGGGGAAGAGCATGTCCATGAACTGGC
AGTAGGCTGCCCCTGAACAAAGCTGTTCTATCTTGGTATAGTTGAGGTGCAGGGAGTCGTTGACCCATGC
AAGCATATCATGGCGACTCAGATTTTCACTGGTCACAGATGTGGAGTACACATTGACGGCCA
