[The description below was written by a language model from this plasmid's Addgene catalogue record.]
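Description:
mWasabi-EB3-7 is a mammalian expression plasmid that produces human EB3 (the product of the MAPRE3 gene, a microtubule end-binding protein) fused to the green fluorescent protein mWasabi. The backbone is an mWasabi fusion vector of about 4.75 kb without the insert. It is maintained at high copy number in E. coli under kanamycin selection and carries a neomycin resistance marker that allows G418 selection of transfected mammalian cells. The record does not list the replication origins or give a feature table, so the detailed layout of the backbone cannot be described beyond these fields.

Expression of the fusion is driven by the CMV promoter, a strong constitutive promoter in most mammalian cell lines. The use of an SV40 polyA reverse sequencing primer suggests that an SV40 polyadenylation signal follows the coding region. mWasabi is recorded as a C-terminal tag supplied by the backbone, so EB3 sits upstream with the fluorescent protein at its carboxyl end. The "7" in the name may refer to the linker between the two parts, but the record does not say so, and the cloning method is listed as unknown.

The stated purpose is subcellular localization: the fusion serves as a fluorescent marker for microtubule end-binding protein distribution, with excitation at 493 nm and emission at 509 nm. Because EB proteins associate with growing microtubule plus ends, constructs of this type are typically used in live-cell imaging to visualise and track microtubule growth dynamics in transfected cells.
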