Addgene plasmid #56499: mWasabi-EB3-7
Purpose: Localization: MT End Binding Protein, Excitation: 493, Emission: 509
Depositing lab: Michael Davidson. Depositing organization: Florida State University, Tallahassee.
Backbone
  Vector backbone: mWasabi
  Backbone size w/o insert (bp): 4750
  Vector type: Mammalian Expression
  Selectable markers: Neomycin (select with G418)
Growth in bacteria
  Bacterial resistance: Kanamycin, 50 μg/mL
  Growth temperature: 37°C
  Growth strain: DH5alpha
  Copy number: High Copy
Gene/Insert
  Gene/Insert name: EB3 (alt name: NM_012326.2)
  Species: H. sapiens (human)
  Entrez Gene: MAPRE3 (a.k.a. EB3, EBF3, EBF3-S, RP3)
  Promoter: CMV
  Tag / fusion protein: mWasabi (C terminal on backbone)
  Cloning method: Unknown
  Sequencing primers: 5′ CMV-F; 3′ SV40pA-R
Terms and licenses: Academic/Nonprofit Terms; Industry Terms: Not Available to Industry
Depositor comments: . Excitation = 493; Emission = 509
How to cite: mWasabi-EB3-7 was a gift from Michael Davidson (Addgene plasmid # 56499 ; http://n2t.net/addgene:56499 ; RRID:Addgene_56499)
